>Addgene plasmid #198467 | VR122 pETv2 10His-pG-Tn5 (E54K, L372P) | addgene full sequence | sequence record 390254 | Addgene NGS Result
TAATACGACTCACTATAGGGAGAGGAATTGTGAGCGGATAACAATTCCCCTCTAGAAATAATTTTGTTTA
ACTTTAAGAAGGAGAGCAGCTATGCAGCTTAGCCATCATCATCATCATCACCACCACCATCATGCCGTGG
GCGGATCCGGTGGTTCAGGCGGTAGTTATAAATTGATCCTGAACGGCAAAACTTTGAAGGGCGAAACAAC
AACAGAAGCTGTTGACGCTGCTACCGCTGAAAAAGTATTTAAACAGTATGCAAACGACAACGGTGTTGAT
GGAGAATGGACATACGATGACGCAACCAAAACCTTCACTGTCACAGAAGGTGGTGGGAGCGGAGGCGGTG
GCAGCGGTGGCGGCGGTAGTGGCGGTGGCGGTTCGGGCGGCGGTGGTTCGGGTGGCGGAGGCAGCATTAC
CAGTGCACTGCATCGTGCGGCGGATTGGGCGAAAAGCGTGTTTTCTAGTGCTGCGCTGGGTGATCCGCGT
CGTACCGCGCGTCTGGTGAATGTTGCGGCGCAACTGGCCAAATATAGCGGCAAAAGCATTACCATTAGCA
GCGAAGGCAGCAAAGCCATGCAGGAAGGCGCGTATCGTTTTATTCGTAATCCGAACGTGAGCGCGGAAGC
GATTCGTAAAGCGGGTGCCATGCAGACCGTGAAACTGGCCCAGGAATTTCCGGAACTGCTGGCAATTGAA
GATACCACCTCTCTGAGCTATCGTCATCAGGTGGCGGAAGAACTGGGCAAACTGGGTAGCATTCAGGATA
AAAGCCGTGGTTGGTGGGTGCATAGCGTGCTGCTGCTGGAAGCGACCACCTTTCGTACCGTGGGCCTGCT
GCATCAAGAATGGTGGATGCGTCCGGATGATCCGGCGGATGCGGATGAAAAAGAAAGCGGCAAATGGCTG
GCCGCTGCTGCAACTTCGCGTCTGCGCATGGGCAGCATGATGAGCAACGTGATTGCGGTGTGCGATCGTG
AAGCGGATATTCATGCGTATCTGCAAGATAAACTGGCCCATAACGAACGTTTTGTGGTGCGTAGCAAACA
TCCGCGTAAAGATGTGGAAAGCGGCCTGTATCTGTATGATCACCTGAAAAACCAGCCGGAACTGGGCGGC
TATCAGATTAGCATTCCGCAGAAAGGCGTGGTGGATAAACGTGGCAAACGTAAAAACCGTCCGGCGCGTA
AAGCGAGCCTGAGCCTGCGTAGCGGCCGTATTACCCTGAAACAGGGCAACATTACCCTGAACGCGGTGCT
GGCCGAAGAAATTAATCCGCCGAAAGGCGAAACCCCGCTGAAATGGCTGCTGCTGACCAGCGAGCCGGTG
GAAAGTCTGGCCCAAGCGCTGCGTGTGATTGATATTTATACCCATCGTTGGCGCATTGAAGAATTTCACA
AAGCGTGGAAAACGGGTGCGGGTGCGGAACGTCAGCGTATGGAAGAACCGGATAACCTGGAACGTATGGT
GAGCATTCTGAGCTTTGTGGCGGTGCGTCTGCTGCAACTGCGTGAATCTTTTACTCCGCCGCAAGCACTG
CGTGCGCAGGGCCTGCTGAAAGAAGCGGAACACGTTGAAAGCCAGAGCGCGGAAACCGTGCTGACCCCGG
ATGAATGCCAACTGCTGGGCTATCTGGATAAAGGCAAACGCAAACGCAAAGAAAAAGCGGGCAGCCTGCA
ATGGGCGTATATGGCGATTGCGCGTCTGGGCGGCTTTATGGATAGCAAACGTACCGGCATTGCGAGCTGG
GGTGCGCTGTGGGAAGGTTGGGAAGCGCTGCAAAGCAAACTGGATGGCTTTCTGGCCGCGAAAGACCTGA
TGGCGCAGGGCATTAAAATCTAACTCGAGCACCACCACCACCACTGAGATCCGGCTGCTAACAAAGCCCG
AAAGGAAGCTGAGTTGGCTGCTGCCACCGCTGAGCAATAACTAGCATAACCCCTTGGGGCCTCTAAACGG
GTCTTGAGGGGTTTTTTGCTGAAAGGAGGAACTATATCCGGATTGGCGAATGGG
[124 nt withheld, positions 2015-2138]
C
[91 nt withheld, positions 2140-2230]
A
[49 nt withheld, positions 2232-2280]
CCTTTGACGTTGGAGTCCACGTTCTTT
[37 nt withheld, positions 2308-2344]
ACCCTATCTCGGTCTATTCTTTTGATTTATAAGGGATTTTGCCGATTTCGGCCTATTGGTTAAAAAATGA
GCTGATTTAACAAAAATTTAACGCGAATTTTAACAAAATATTAACGTTTACAATTTCAGGTGGCACTTTT
CGGGGAAATGTGCGCGGAACCCCTATTTGTTTATTTTTCTAAATACATTCAAATATGTATCCGCTCATGA
ATTAATTCTTAGAAAAACTCATCGAGCATCAAATGAAACTGCAATTTATTCATATCAGGATTATCAATAC
CATATTTTTGAAAAAGCCGTTTCTGTAATGAAGGAGAAAACTCACCGAGGCAGTTCCATAGGATGGCAAG
ATCCTGGTATCGGTCTGCGATTCCGACTCGTCCAACATCAATACAACCTATTAATTTCCCCTCGTCAAAA
ATAAGGTTATCAAGTGAGAAATCACCATGAGTGACGACTGAATCCGGTGAGAATGGCAAAAGTTTATGCA
TTTCTTTCCAGACTTGTTCAACAGGCCAGCCATTACGCTCGTCATCAAAATCACTCGCATCAACCAAACC
GTTATTCATTCGTGATTGCGCCTGAGCGAGACGAAATACGCGATCGCTGTTAAAAGGACAATTACAAACA
GGAATCGAATGCAACCGGCGCAGGAACACTGCCAGCGCATCAACAATATTTTCACCTGAATCAGGATATT
CTTCTAATACCTGGAATGCTGTTTTCCCGGGGATCGCAGTGGTGAGTAACCATGCATCATCAGGAGTACG
GATAAAATGCTTGATGGTCGGAAGAGGCATAAATTCCGTCAGCCAGTTTAGTCTGACCATCTCATCTGTA
ACATCATTGGCAACGCTACCTTTGCCATGTTTCAGAAACAACTCTGGCGCATCGGGCTTCCCATACAATC
GATAGATTGTCGCACCTGATTGCCCGACATTATCGCGAGCCCATTTATACCCATATAAATCAGCATCCAT
GTTGGAATTTAATCGCGGCCTAGAGCAAGACGTTTCCCGTTGAATATGGCTCATAACACCCCTTGTATTA
CTGTTTATGTAAGCAGACAGTTTTATTGTTCATGACCAAAATCCCTTAACGTGAGTTTTCGTTCCACTGA
GCGTCAGACCCCGTAGAAAAGATCAAAGGATCTTCTTGAGATCCTTTTTTTCTGCGCGTAATCTGCTGCT
TGCAAACAAAAAAACCACCGCTACCAGCGGTGGTTTGTTTGCCGGATCAAGAGCTACCAACTCTTTTTCC
GAAGGTAACTGGCTTCAGCAGAGCGCAGATACCAAATACTGTCCTTCTAGTGTAGCCGTAGTTAGGCCAC
CACTTCAAGAACTCTGTAGCACCGCCTACATACCTCGCTCTGCTAATCCTGTTACCAGTGGCTGCTGCCA
GTGGCGATAAGTCGTGTCTTACCGGGTTGGACTCAAGACGATAGTTACCGGATAAGGCGCAGCGGTCGGG
CTGAACGGGGGGTTCGTGCACACAGCCCAGCTTGGAGCGAACGACCTACACCGAACTGAGATACCTACAG
CGTGAGCTATGAGAAAGCGCCACGCTTCCCGAAGGGAGAAAGGCGGACAGGTATCCGGTAAGCGGCAGGG
TCGGAACAGGAGAGCGCACGAGGGAGCTTCCAGGGGGAAACGCCTGGTATCTTTATAGTCCTGTCGGGTT
TCGCCACCTCTGACTTGAGCGTCGATTTTTGTGATGCTCGTCAGGGGGGCGGAGCCTATGGAAAAACGCC
AGCAACGCGGCCTTTTTACGGTTCCTGGCCTTTTGCTGGCCTTTTGCTCACATGTTCTTTCCTGCGTTAT
CCCCTGATTCTGTGGATAACCGTATTACCGCCTTTGAGTGAGCTGATACCGCTCGCCGCAGCCGAACGAC
CGAGCGCAGCGAGTCAGTGAGCGAGGAAGCGGAAGAGCGCCTGATGCGGTATTTTCTCCTTACGCATCTG
TGCGGTATTTCACACCGCATATATGGTGCACTCTCAGTACAATCTGCTCTGATGCCGCATAGTTAAGCCA
GTATACACTCCGCTATCGCTACGTGACTGGGTCATGGCTGCGCCCCGACACCCGCCAACACCCGCTGACG
CGCCCTGACGGGCTTGTCTGCTCCCGGCATCCGCTTACAGACAAGCTGTGACCGTCTCCGGGAGCTGCAT
GTGTCAGAGGTTTTCACCGTCATCACCGAAACGCGCGAGGCAGCTGCGGTAAAGCTCATCAGCGTGGTCG
TGAAGCGATTCACAGATGTCTGCCTGTTCATCCGCGTCCAGCTCGTTGAGTTTCTCCAGAAGCGTTAATG
TCTGGCTTCTGATAAAGCGGGCCATGTTAAGGGCGGTTTTTTCCTGTTTGGTCACTGATGCCTCCGTGTA
AGGGGGATTTCTGTTCATGGGGGTAATGATACCGATGAAACGAGAGAGGATGCTCACGATACGGGTTACT
GATGATGAACATGCCCGGTTACTGGAACGTTGTGAGGGTAAACAACTGGCGGTATGGATGCGGCGGGACC
AGAGAAAAATCACTCAGGGTCAATGCCAGCGCTTCGTTAATACAGATGTAGGTGTTCCACAGGGTAGCCA
GCAGCATCCTGCGATGCAGATCCGGAACATAATGGTGCAGGGCGCTGACTTCCGCGTTTCCAGACTTTAC
GAAACACGGAAACCGAAGACCATTCATGTTGTTGCTCAGGTCGCAGACGTTTTGCAGCAGCAGTCGCTTC
ACGTTCGCTCGCGTATCGGTGATTCATTCTGCTAACCAGTAAGGCAACCCCGCCAGCCTAGCCGGGTCCT
CAACGACAGGAGCACGATCATGCGCACCCGTGGGGCCGCCATGCCGGCGATAATGGCCTGCTTCTCGCCG
AAACGTTTGGTGGCGGGACCAGTGACGAAGGCTTGAGCGAGGGCGTGCAAGATTCCGAATACCGCAAGCG
ACAGGCCGATCATCGTCGCGCTCCAGCGAAAGCGGTCCTCGCCGAAAATGACCCAGAGCGCTGCCGGCAC
CTGTCCTACGAGTTGCATGATAAAGAAGACAGTCATAAGTGCGGCGACGATAGTCATGCCCCGCGCCCAC
CGGAAGGAGCTGACTGGGTTGAAGGCTCTCAAGGGCATCGGTCGAGATCCCGGTGCCTAATGAGTGAGCT
AACTTACATTAATTGCGTTGCGCTCACTGCCCGCTTTCCAGTCGGGAAACCTGTCGTGCCAGCTGCATTA
ATGAATCGGCCAACGCGCGGGGAGAGGCGGTTTGCGTATTGGGCGCCAGGGTGGTTTTTCTTTTCACCAG
TGAGACGGGCAACAGCTGATTGCCCTTCACCGCCTGGCCCTGAGAGAGTTGCAGCAAGCGGTCCACGCTG
GTTTGCCCCAGCAGGCGAAAATCCTGTTTGATGGTGGTTAACGGCGGGATATAACATGAGCTGTCTTCGG
TATCGTCGTATCCCACTACCGAGATATCCGCACCAACGCGCAGCCCGGACTCGGTAATGGCGCGCATTGC
GCCCAGCGCCATCTGATCGTTGGCAACCAGCATCGCAGTGGGAACGATGCCCTCATTCAGCATTTGCATG
GTTTGTTGAAAACCGGACATGGCACTCCAGTCGCCTTCCCGTTCCGCTATCGGCTGAATTTGATTGCGAG
TGAGATATTTATGCCAGCCAGCCAGACGCAGACGCGCCGAGACAGAACTTAATGGGCCCGCTAACAGCGC
GATTTGCTGGTGACCCAATGCGACCAGATGCTCCACGCCCAGTCGCGTACCGTCTTCATGGGAGAAAATA
ATACTGTTGATGGGTGTCTGGTCAGAGACATCAAGAAATAACGCCGGAACATTAGTGCAGGCAGCTTCCA
CAGCAATGGCATCCTGGTCATCCAGCGGATAGTTAATGATCAGCCCACTGACGCGTTGCGCGAGAAGATT
GTGCACCGCCGCTTTACAGGCTTCGACGCCGCTTCGTTCTACCATCGACACCACCACGCTGGCACCCAGT
TGATCGGCGCGAGATTTAATCGCCGCGACAATTTGCGACGGCGCGTGCAGGGCCAGACTGGAGGTGGCAA
CGCCAATCAGCAACGACTGTTTGCCCGCCAGTTGTTGTGCCACGCGGTTGGGAATGTAATTCAGCTCCGC
CATCGCCGCTTCCACTTTTTCCCGCGTTTTCGCAGAAACGTGGCTGGCCTGGTTCACCACGCGGGAAACG
GTCTGATAAGAGACACCGGCATACTCTGCGACATCGTATAACGTTACTGGTTTCACATTCACCACCCTGA
ATTGACTCTCTTCCGGGCGCTATCATGCCATACCGCGAAAGGTTTTGCGCCATTCGATGGTGTCCGGGAT
CTCGACGCTCTCCCTTATGCGACTCCTGCATTAGGAAGCAGCCCAGTAGTAGGTTGAGGCCGTTGAGCAC
CGCCGCCGCAAGGAATGGTGCATGCAAGGAGATGGCGCCCAACAGTCCCCCGGCCACGGGGCCTGCCACC
ATACCCACGCCGAAACAAGCGCTCATGAGCCCGAAGTGGCGAGCCCGATCTTCCCCATCGGTGATGTCGG
CGATATAGGCGCCAGCAACCGCACCTGTGGCGCCGGTGATGCCGGCCACGATGCGTCCGGCGTAGAGGAT
CGAGATCTCGATCCCGCGAAAT
Features (pLannotate 1.2.2; 20 found; start..end, strand, type, name):
      1..19      +  promoter       T7 promoter: promoter for bacteriophage T7 RNA polymerase
     24..48      +  protein_bind   lac operator: The lac repressor binds to the lac operator to inhibit transcription in E. coli. This inhibition can be relieved by adding lactose or isopropyl-β-D-thiogalactopyranoside (IPTG). lac repressor encoded by lacI
     63..85      +  RBS            RBS: efficient ribosome binding site from bacteriophage T7 gene 10 (Olins and Rangwala, 1989)
    104..120     +  CDS            capTEV™ (fragment): composite tag for in vivo biotinylation, TEV protease cleavage, and 6xHis tagging
    164..328     +  CDS            spg (fragment): SPG1_STRSG - Experimental evidence at protein level: Swiss-Prot protein existence level 1. Binds to the constant Fc region of IgG with high affinity. From Streptococcus sp. group G.
    416..1840    +  CDS            Tn5 transposase: transposase from the bacterial Tn5 transposon (Reznikoff, 1993)
   1874..1923    +  CDS            SET1 (fragment): solubility-enhancement tag derived from T7 phage gene 10B
   1931..1978    +  terminator     T7 terminator: transcription terminator for bacteriophage T7 RNA polymerase
   2015..2470    +  rep_origin     f1 ori (sequence partly withheld): f1 bacteriophage origin of replication; arrow indicates direction of (+) strand synthesis
   2497..2554    +  promoter       AmpR promoter (fragment): bla
   2563..3378    -  CDS            KanR: aminoglycoside phosphotransferase; aph(3')-Ia; confers resistance to kanamycin in bacteria or G418 (Geneticin®) in eukaryotes
   3500..4088    +  rep_origin     ori: high-copy-number ColE1/pMB1/pBR322/pUC origin of replication
   4274..4416    -  misc_feature   bom: basis of mobility region from pBR322
   4518..4709    -  CDS            rop: Rop protein, which maintains plasmids at low copy number; rop
   4726..5106    +  CDS            YPB1_ECOLX: Protein predicted: Swiss-Prot protein existence level 4. From Escherichia coli.
   5178..5469    -  CDS            TcR (fragment): tetracycline efflux protein; tet; confers resistance to tetracycline
   5484..5505    -  protein_bind   CAP binding site: CAP binding activates transcription in the presence of cAMP. E. coli catabolite activator protein
   5518..6600    -  CDS            lacI: lac repressor; lacI; The lac repressor binds to the lac operator to inhibit transcription in E. coli. This inhibition can be relieved by adding lactose or isopropyl-β-D-thiogalactopyranoside (IPTG).
   6601..6678    -  promoter       lacI promoter: lacI
   6686..6965    -  CDS            TcR (fragment): tetracycline efflux protein; tet; confers resistance to tetracycline
