[The description below was written by a language model from this plasmid's Addgene catalogue record and pLannotate feature annotations shown in this document.]
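Description:
VR122 pETv2 10His-pG-Tn5 (E54K, L372P) is a 6,986 bp bacterial expression plasmid for producing a hyperactive Tn5 transposase fused to protein G in E. coli. Its backbone, pETv2, is a pET28a derivative carrying published modifications to the expression control region. Replication depends on a ColE1/pMB1-type origin accompanied by the pBR322 bom site and the rop gene, which holds the plasmid at low copy number, consistent with the catalogue entry. Selection is by kanamycin through an aph(3')-Ia cassette. An f1 origin is also present. The short tetracycline-resistance fragments and the predicted small ORF in the annotation are pBR322-derived backbone remnants rather than functional elements. The deposited stock is held in the DH5α cloning strain, which lacks T7 RNA polymerase, so protein production would require transfer to a T7 polymerase-expressing host.

The 1,752 bp synthetic insert, assembled by Gibson cloning, is driven by a consensus φ10 T7 promoter followed by a lac operator and the T7 gene 10 ribosome binding site. The plasmid-borne lacI gene supplies repressor, so expression is IPTG-inducible, and transcription ends at the T7 terminator. The open reading frame begins with a ten-histidine tag for metal-affinity purification, continues with an IgG Fc-binding segment of streptococcal protein G, and ends with Tn5 transposase carrying the E54K and L372P mutations. The automated "capTEV" and "SET1" fragment calls probably reflect partial matches to the His-tag region and to sequence upstream of the terminator rather than intact tags. The construct belongs to the OpenTn5 open-source resource for Tn5 purification and characterization. The protein G moiety allows the transposase to bind antibodies, which suits antibody-directed tagmentation, though the record does not name specific applications.
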