Addgene plasmid #198467: VR122 pETv2 10His-pG-Tn5 (E54K, L372P)
Purpose: E. coli protein expression plasmid encoding hyperactive Tn5 transposase fused to protein G, in DH5α cloning strain.
Depositing lab: Viviana Risca. Depositing organization: Rockefeller University. Publication: OpenTn5: Open-Source Resource for Robust and Scalable Tn5 Transposase Purification and Characterization. Soroczynski J, Anderson LJ, Yeung JL, Rendleman JM, Oren DA, Konishi HA, Risca VI. bioRxiv [Preprint]. 2024 Jul 13:2024.07.11.602973. doi: 10.1101/2024.07.11.602973. PubMed 39026714.
Backbone
  Vector backbone: pETv2
  Backbone size w/o insert (bp): 5234
  Total vector size (bp): 6986
  Modifications to backbone: Derived from pET28a, modified according to P. J. Shilling et al. 2020
  Vector type: Bacterial Expression
Growth in bacteria
  Bacterial resistance: Kanamycin, 50 μg/mL
  Growth temperature: 37°C
  Growth strain: DH5alpha
  Copy number: Low Copy
Gene/Insert
  Gene/Insert name: 10His-pG-Tn5 (E54K, L372P) (alt names: Tn5; OpenTn5)
  Species: Synthetic
  Insert size (bp): 1752
  Mutation: E54K, L372P
  Promoter: Consensus φ10 T7 Promoter
  Tag / fusion protein: 10His-pG (N terminal on insert)
  Cloning method: Gibson Cloning
  Sequencing primers: 5′ TAATACGACTCACTATAGGG
Terms and licenses: Academic/Nonprofit Terms; Industry Terms: Not Available to Industry
Depositor comments: Please visit https://www.biorxiv.org/content/10.1101/2024.07.11.602973v1 for bioRxiv preprint.
How to cite: VR122 pETv2 10His-pG-Tn5 (E54K, L372P) was a gift from Viviana Risca (Addgene plasmid # 198467 ; http://n2t.net/addgene:198467 ; RRID:Addgene_198467)
